Addgene plasmid #233209: pLARRYv2-T-Sapphire
Purpose: (Empty Backbone) Cloning expressed barcodes at the EcoRV site for preparing lentiviral libaries for single-cell lineage tracing experiments, with T-Sapphire marker
Depositing lab: Alejo Rodriguez-Fraticelli. Depositing organization: Instituto de Investigacion Biomedica (IRB Barcelona). Publication: Pre-existing stem cell heterogeneity dictates clonal responses to the acquisition of leukemic driver mutations. Singh I, Fernandez-Perez D, Sanchez PS, Rodriguez-Fraticelli AE. Cell Stem Cell. 2025 Feb 19:S1934-5909(25)00012-8. doi: 10.1016/j.stem.2025.01.012. PubMed 40010350.
Backbone
  Vector backbone: pLARRYv2
  Vector type: Mammalian Expression, Lentiviral
  Selectable markers: T-Sapphire
Growth in bacteria
  Bacterial resistance: Ampicillin, 100 μg/mL
  Growth temperature: 30°C
  Growth strain: NEB Stable
  Copy number: High Copy
Gene/Insert
  Gene/Insert name: None
Terms and licenses: Academic/Nonprofit Terms; Industry Terms: Not Available to Industry
Depositor comments: Please visit https://doi.org/10.1101/2024.05.14.594084 for bioRxiv preprint.
How to cite: pLARRYv2-T-Sapphire was a gift from Alejo Rodriguez-Fraticelli (Addgene plasmid # 233209 ; http://n2t.net/addgene:233209 ; RRID:Addgene_233209)
