[The description below was written by a language model from this plasmid's Addgene catalogue record and pLannotate feature annotations shown in this document.]
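Description:
pLARRYv2-T-Sapphire is an empty third-generation, self-inactivating HIV-1 lentiviral backbone (about 8.1 kb) designed to receive libraries of expressed DNA barcodes for single-cell lineage tracing in mammalian cells. It is propagated in E. coli through a high-copy ColE1/pUC-type origin with ampicillin resistance (AmpR, β-lactamase). The plasmid backbone also retains an f1 origin, an SV40 origin, T7 and T3 promoters, and remnants of the lac region. No insert is recorded, because the construct is distributed as a cloning vector.

The viral genome is transcribed from a chimeric RSV promoter fused to a truncated 5' LTR, which makes packaging Tat-independent. It contains the Ψ packaging signal with a partial gag sequence, the Rev response element for nuclear export of the full-length RNA, and the cPPT/CTS element that aids nuclear import. A ΔU3 3' LTR inactivates LTR-driven transcription after integration, and it is followed by an SV40 polyadenylation signal. The internal cassette uses the human EF-1α core promoter with intron A sequences to drive T-Sapphire, a long-Stokes-shift Aequorea-derived fluorescent protein. T-Sapphire serves as the marker for identifying and sorting transduced cells, and there is no drug selection gene. An attB2 site and a WPRE lie downstream of the reporter, the WPRE enhancing transcript stability and expression.

According to the record, barcodes are cloned at an EcoRV site. The feature table does not annotate this site, so its exact position cannot be confirmed, although "expressed" barcodes imply that they are transcribed as part of the reporter mRNA. This would allow them to be read out in single-cell RNA sequencing, linking clonal identity to transcriptional state.
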