Features (pLannotate 1.2.2; 28 found; start..end, strand, type, name):
      3..229     +  promoter       RSV promoter: Rous sarcoma virus enhancer/promoter
    230..410     +  LTR            5' LTR (truncated): truncated 5' long terminal repeat (LTR) from HIV-1
    457..582     +  misc_feature   HIV-1 Ψ: packaging signal of human immunodeficiency virus type 1
    566..929     +  CDS            HIV-1 gag (fragment): gag protein from human immunodeficiency virus 1; gag
   1075..1308    +  misc_feature   RRE: The Rev response element (RRE) of HIV-1 allows for Rev-dependent mRNA export from the nucleus to the cytoplasm.
   1685..1785    +  CDS            Rev (fragment): human immunodeficiency virus 1 (HIV-1) Rev protein; rev; enhances nuclear export of unspliced and incompletely spliced viral mRNAs
   1803..1920    +  misc_feature   cPPT/CTS: central polypurine tract and central termination sequence of HIV-1
   1946..2157    +  promoter       EF-1α core promoter: core promoter for human elongation factor EF-1α
   2158..2267    +  intron         EF-1α intron A (fragment): intron upstream of the start codon of human EF-1α
   2893..3096    +  intron         EF-1α intron A: truncated intron upstream of the start codon of human EF-1α
   3115..3825    +  CDS            T-Sapphire: T-Sapphire is a basic (constitutively fluorescent) long stokes shift fluorescent protein published in 2003, derived from Aequorea victoria. It has low acid sensitivity.
   3862..3886    -  protein_bind   attB2: mutant version of attB; recombination site for the Gateway® BP reaction BP Clonase™
   3904..4492    +  misc_feature   WPRE: woodchuck hepatitis virus posttranscriptional regulatory element
   4555..4629    +  CDS            nef (fragment): NEF_HV1Z2 - Experimental evidence at protein level: Swiss-Prot protein existence level 1. Extracellular Nef protein targets CD4(+) T-lymphocytes for apoptosis by interacting with CXCR4 surface receptors. From Human immunodeficiency virus type 1 group M subtype D (isolate Z2/CDC-Z34) (HIV-1).
   4631..4864    +  LTR            3' LTR (ΔU3): self-inactivating 3' long terminal repeat (LTR) from HIV-1
   4936..5057    +  polyA_signal   SV40 poly(A) signal: SV40 polyadenylation signal
   5097..5232    +  rep_origin     SV40 ori: SV40 origin of replication
   5253..5271    -  promoter       T7 promoter: promoter for bacteriophage T7 RNA polymerase
   5279..5434    +  CDS            lacZα (fragment): LacZα fragment of β-galactosidase; lacZ fragment
   5439..5867    +  rep_origin     f1 ori (sequence partly withheld): f1 bacteriophage origin of replication; arrow indicates direction of (+) strand synthesis
   5920..6024    +  promoter       AmpR promoter: bla
   6025..6885    +  CDS            AmpR: β-lactamase; bla; confers resistance to ampicillin, carbenicillin, and related antibiotics
   7056..7644    +  rep_origin     ori: high-copy-number ColE1/pMB1/pBR322/pUC origin of replication
   7827..7919    +  CDS            lacI (fragment): lac repressor; lacI; The lac repressor binds to the lac operator to inhibit transcription in E. coli. This inhibition can be relieved by adding lactose or isopropyl-β-D-thiogalactopyranoside (IPTG).
   7932..7953    +  protein_bind   CAP binding site: CAP binding activates transcription in the presence of cAMP. E. coli catabolite activator protein
   7968..7998    +  promoter       lac promoter: promoter for the E. coli lac operon
   8006..8022    +  protein_bind   lac operator: The lac repressor binds to the lac operator to inhibit transcription in E. coli. This inhibition can be relieved by adding lactose or isopropyl-β-D-thiogalactopyranoside (IPTG). lac repressor encoded by lacI
   8067..8085    +  promoter       T3 promoter: promoter for bacteriophage T3 RNA polymerase
>Addgene plasmid #233209 | pLARRYv2-T-Sapphire | addgene full sequence | sequence record 462163 | Addgene NGS Result
AATGTAGTCTTATGCAATACTCTTGTAGTCTTGCAACATGGTAACGATGAGTTAGCAACATGCCTTACAA
GGAGAGAAAAAGCACCGTGCATGCCGATTGGTGGAAGTAAGGTGGTACGATCGTGCCTTATTAGGAAGGC
AACAGACGGGTCTGACATGGATTGGACGAACCACTGAATTGCCGCATTGCAGAGATATTGTATTTAAGTG
CCTAGCTCGATACATAAACGGGTCTCTCTGGTTAGACCAGATCTGAGCCTGGGAGCTCTCTGGCTAACTA
GGGAACCCACTGCTTAAGCCTCAATAAAGCTTGCCTTGAGTGCTTCAAGTAGTGTGTGCCCGTCTGTTGT
GTGACTCTGGTAACTAGAGATCCCTCAGACCCTTTTAGTCAGTGTGGAAAATCTCTAGCAGTGGCGCCCG
AACAGGGACTTGAAAGCGAAAGGGAAACCAGAGGAGCTCTCTCGACGCAGGACTCGGCTTGCTGAAGCGC
GCACGGCAAGAGGCGAGGGGCGGCGACTGGTGAGTACGCCAAAAATTTTGACTAGCGGAGGCTAGAAGGA
GAGAGATGGGTGCGAGAGCGTCAGTATTAAGCGGGGGAGAATTAGATCGCGATGGGAAAAAATTCGGTTA
AGGCCAGGGGGAAAGAAAAAATATAAATTAAAACATATAGTATGGGCAAGCAGGGAGCTAGAACGATTCG
CAGTTAATCCTGGCCTGTTAGAAACATCAGAAGGCTGTAGACAAATACTGGGACAGCTACAACCATCCCT
TCAGACAGGATCAGAAGAACTTAGATCATTATATAATACAGTAGCAACCCTCTATTGTGTGCATCAAAGG
ATAGAGATAAAAGACACCAAGGAAGCTTTAGACAAGATAGAGGAAGAGCAAAACAAAAGTAAGACCACCG
CACAGCAAGCGGCCGCTGATCTTCAGACCTGGAGGAGGAGATATGAGGGACAATTGGAGAAGTGAATTAT
ATAAATATAAAGTAGTAAAAATTGAACCATTAGGAGTAGCACCCACCAAGGCAAAGAGAAGAGTGGTGCA
GAGAGAAAAAAGAGCAGTGGGAATAGGAGCTTTGTTCCTTGGGTTCTTGGGAGCAGCAGGAAGCACTATG
GGCGCAGCGTCAATGACGCTGACGGTACAGGCCAGACAATTATTGTCTGGTATAGTGCAGCAGCAGAACA
ATTTGCTGAGGGCTATTGAGGCGCAACAGCATCTGTTGCAACTCACAGTCTGGGGCATCAAGCAGCTCCA
GGCAAGAATCCTGGCTGTGGAAAGATACCTAAAGGATCAACAGCTCCTGGGGATTTGGGGTTGCTCTGGA
AAACTCATTTGCACCACTGCTGTGCCTTGGAATGCTAGTTGGAGTAATAAATCTCTGGAACAGATTTGGA
ATCACACGACCTGGATGGAGTGGGACAGAGAAATTAACAATTACACAAGCTTAATACACTCCTTAATTGA
AGAATCGCAAAACCAGCAAGAAAAGAATGAACAAGAATTATTGGAATTAGATAAATGGGCAAGTTTGTGG
AATTGGTTTAACATAACAAATTGGCTGTGGTATATAAAATTATTCATAATGATAGTAGGAGGCTTGGTAG
GTTTAAGAATAGTTTTTGCTGTACTTTCTATAGTGAATAGAGTTAGGCAGGGATATTCACCATTATCGTT
TCAGACCCACCTCCCAACCCCGAGGGGACCCGACAGGCCCGAAGGAATAGAAGAAGAAGGTGGAGAGAGA
GACAGAGACAGATCCATTCGATTAGTGAACGGATCTCGACGGTATCGCTAGCTTTTAAAAGAAAAGGGGG
GATTGGGGGGTACAGTGCAGGGGAAAGAATAGTAGACATAATAGCAACAGACATACAAACTAAAGAATTA
CAAAAACAAATTACAAAAATTCAAAATTTTACTAGTGGCTCCGGTGCCCGTCAGTGGGCAGAGCGCACAT
CGCCCACAGTCCCCGAGAAGTTGGGGGGAGGGGTCGGCAATTGAACCGGTGCCTAGAGAAGGTGGCGCGG
GGTAAACTGGGAAAGTGATGTCGTGTACTGGCTCCGCCTTTTTCCCGAGGGTGGGGGAGAACCGTATATA
AGTGCAGTAGTCGCCGTGAACGTTCTTTTTCGCAACGGGTTTGCCGCCAGAACACAGGTAAGTGCCGTGT
GTGGTTCCCGCGGGCCTGGCCTCTTTACGGGTTATGGCCCTTGCGTGCCTTGAATTACTTCCACCTGGCT
GCAGTACGTGATTCTTGATCCCGAGCTTCGGGTTGGAAGTGGGTGGGAGAGTTCGAGGCCTTGCGCTTAA
GGAGCCCCTTCGCCTCGTGCTTGAGTTGAGGCCTGGCCTGGGCGCTGGGGCCGCCGCGTGCGAATCTGGT
GGCACCTTCGCGCCTGTCTCGCTGCTTTCGATAAGTCTCTAGCCATTTAAAATTTTTGATGACCTGCTGC
GACGCTTTTTTTCTGGCAAGATAGTCTTGTAAATGCGGGCCAAGATCTGCACACTGGTATTTCGGTTTTT
GGGGCCGCGGGCGGCGACGGGGCCCGTGCGTCCCAGCGCACATGTTCGGCGAGGCGGGGCCTGCGAGCGC
GGCCACCGAGAATCGGACGGGGGTAGTCTCAAGCTGGCCGGCCTGCTCTGGTGCCTGGTCTCGCGCCGCC
GTGTATCGCCCCGCCCTGGGCGGCAAGGCTGGCCCGGTCGGCACCAGTTGCGTGAGCGGAAAGATGGCCG
CTTCCCGGCCCTGCTGCAGGGAGCTCAAAATGGAGGACGCGGCGCTCGGGAGAGCGGGCGGGTGAGTCAC
CCACACAAAGGAAAAGGGCCTTTCCGTCCTCAGCCGTCGCTTCATGTGACTCCACGGAGTACCGGGCGCC
GTCCAGGCACCTCGATTAGTTCTCGAGCTTTTGGAGTACGTCGTCTTTAGGTTGGGGGGAGGGGTTTTAT
GCGATGGAGTTTCCCCACACTGAGTGGGTGGAGACTGAAGTTAGGCCAGCTTGGCACTTGATGTAATTCT
CCTTGGAATTTGCCCTTTTTGAGTTTGGATCTTGGTTCATTCTCAAGCCTCAGACAGTGGTTCAAAGTTT
TTTTCTTCCATTTCAGGTGTCGTGAGCCACCATGAGTAAAGGAGAAGAACTTTTCACTGGAGTTGTCCCA
ATTCTTGTTGAATTAGATGGTGATGTTAATGGGCACAAATTTTCTGTCAGTGGAGAGGGTGAAGGTGATG
CAACATACGGAAAACTTACCCTTAAATTTATTTGCACTACTGGAAAACTACCTGTTCCATGGCCAACACT
TGTCACTACTTTCTCTTATGGTGTTATGGTCTTTGCGAGATACCCAGATCATATGAAACAGCATGACTTT
TTCAAGAGTGCCATGCCCGAAGGTTATGTACAGGAAAGAACTATATTTTTCAAAGATGACGGGAACTACA
AGACACGTGCTGAAGTCAAGTTTGAAGGTGATACCCTTGTTAATAGAATCGAGTTAAAAGGTATTGATTT
TAAAGAAGATGGAAACATTCTTGGACACAAATTGGAATACAACTTTAACTCACACAATGTATACATCATG
GCAGACAAACAAAAGAATGGAATCAAAGCGAACTTCAAAATTAGACACAACATTGAAGATGGAGGCGTTC
AACTAGCAGACCATTATCAACAAAATACTCCAATTGGCGATGGCCCTGTCCTTTTACCAGACAACCATTA
CCTGTCCATACAATCTGCCCTTTCGAAAGATCCCAACGAAAAGAGAGACCACATGGTCCTTCTTGAGTTT
GTAACAGCTGCTGGGATTACACATGGCATGGATGAACTATACAAATAATAGCTCGAGCCCGGGTCTAGAG
TCGACCATATGACCCAGCTTTCTTGTACAAAGTGGTGATAATCGAATTCCGATAATCAACCTCTGGATTA
CAAAATTTGTGAAAGATTGACTGGTATTCTTAACTATGTTGCTCCTTTTACGCTATGTGGATACGCTGCT
TTAATGCCTTTGTATCATGCTATTGCTTCCCGTATGGCTTTCATTTTCTCCTCCTTGTATAAATCCTGGT
TGCTGTCTCTTTATGAGGAGTTGTGGCCCGTTGTCAGGCAACGTGGCGTGGTGTGCACTGTGTTTGCTGA
CGCAACCCCCACTGGTTGGGGCATTGCCACCACCTGTCAGCTCCTTTCCGGGACTTTCGCTTTCCCCCTC
CCTATTGCCACGGCGGAACTCATCGCCGCCTGCCTTGCCCGCTGCTGGACAGGGGCTCGGCTGTTGGGCA
CTGACAATTCCGTGGTGTTGTCGGGGAAGCTGACGTCCTTTCCATGGCTGCTCGCCTGTGTTGCCACCTG
GATTCTGCGCGGGACGTCCTTCTGCTACGTCCCTTCGGCCCTCAATCCAGCGGACCTTCCTTCCCGCGGC
CTGCTGCCGGCTCTGCGGCCTCTTCCGCGTCTTCGCCTTCGCCCTCAGACGAGTCGGATCTCCCTTTGGG
CCGCCTCCCCGCATCGGTTGCTAGGAGAGACCATATGGGATCCGATATCGCCACCGTGGCTGAATGAGAC
TGGCCCGCGGTTCGCTTTAAGACCAATGACTTACAAGGCAGCTGTAGATCTTAGCCACTTTTTAAAAGAA
AAGGGGGGACTGGAAGGGCTAATTCACTCCCAACGAAGACAAGATCTGCTTTTTGCTTGTACTGGGTCTC
TCTGGTTAGACCAGATCTGAGCCTGGGAGCTCTCTGGCTAACTAGGGAACCCACTGCTTAAGCCTCAATA
AAGCTTGCCTTGAGTGCTTCAAGTAGTGTGTGCCCGTCTGTTGTGTGACTCTGGTAACTAGAGATCCCTC
AGACCCTTTTAGTCAGTGTGGAAAATCTCTAGCAGTAGTAGTTCATGTCATCTTATTATTCAGTATTTAT
AACTTGCAAAGAAATGAATATCAGAGAGTGAGAGGAACTTGTTTATTGCAGCTTATAATGGTTACAAATA
AAGCAATAGCATCACAAATTTCACAAATAAAGCATTTTTTTCACTGCATTCTAGTTGTGGTTTGTCCAAA
CTCATCAATGTATCTTATCATGTCTGGCTCTAGCTATCCCGCCCCTAACTCCGCCCATCCCGCCCCTAAC
TCCGCCCAGTTCCGCCCATTCTCCGCCCCATGGCTGACTAATTTTTTTTATTTATGCAGAGGCCGAGGCC
GCCTCGGCCTCTGAGCTATTCCAGAAGTAGTGAGGAGGCTTTTTTGGAGGCCTAGGGACGTACCCAATTC
GCCCTATAGTGAGTCGTATTACGCGCGCTCACTGGCCGTCGTTTTACAACGTCGTGACTGGGAAAACCCT
GGCGTTACCCAACTTAATCGCCTTGCAGCACATCCCCCTTTCGCCAGCTGGCGTAATAGCGAAGAGGCCC
GCACCGATCGCCCTTCCCAACAGTTGCGCAGCCTGAATGGCGAATGGG
[124 nt withheld, positions 5439-5562]
C
[91 nt withheld, positions 5564-5654]
A
[49 nt withheld, positions 5656-5704]
CCTTTGACGTTGGAGTCCACGTTCTTT
[37 nt withheld, positions 5732-5768]
ACCCTATCTCGGTCTATTCTTTTGATTTATAAGGGATTTTGCCGATTTCGGCCTATTGGTTAAAAAATGA
GCTGATTTAACAAAAATTTAACGCGAATTTTAACAAAATATTAACGCTTACAATTTAGGTGGCACTTTTC
GGGGAAATGTGCGCGGAACCCCTATTTGTTTATTTTTCTAAATACATTCAAATATGTATCCGCTCATGAG
ACAATAACCCTGATAAATGCTTCAATAATATTGAAAAAGGAAGAGTATGAGTATTCAACATTTCCGTGTC
GCCCTTATTCCCTTTTTTGCGGCATTTTGCCTTCCTGTTTTTGCTCACCCAGAAACGCTGGTGAAAGTAA
AAGATGCTGAAGATCAGTTGGGTGCACGAGTGGGTTACATCGAACTGGATCTCAACAGCGGTAAGATCCT
TGAGAGTTTTCGCCCCGAAGAACGTTTTCCAATGATGAGCACTTTTAAAGTTCTGCTATGTGGCGCGGTA
TTATCCCGTATTGACGCCGGGCAAGAGCAACTCGGTCGCCGCATACACTATTCTCAGAATGACTTGGTTG
AGTACTCACCAGTCACAGAAAAGCATCTTACGGATGGCATGACAGTAAGAGAATTATGCAGTGCTGCCAT
AACCATGAGTGATAACACTGCGGCCAACTTACTTCTGACAACGATCGGAGGACCGAAGGAGCTAACCGCT
TTTTTGCACAACATGGGGGATCATGTAACTCGCCTTGATCGTTGGGAACCGGAGCTGAATGAAGCCATAC
CAAACGACGAGCGTGACACCACGATGCCTGTAGCAATGGCAACAACGTTGCGCAAACTATTAACTGGCGA
ACTACTTACTCTAGCTTCCCGGCAACAATTAATAGACTGGATGGAGGCGGATAAAGTTGCAGGACCACTT
CTGCGCTCGGCCCTTCCGGCTGGCTGGTTTATTGCTGATAAATCTGGAGCCGGTGAGCGTGGGTCTCGCG
GTATCATTGCAGCACTGGGGCCAGATGGTAAGCCCTCCCGTATCGTAGTTATCTACACGACGGGGAGTCA
GGCAACTATGGATGAACGAAATAGACAGATCGCTGAGATAGGTGCCTCACTGATTAAGCATTGGTAACTG
TCAGACCAAGTTTACTCATATATACTTTAGATTGATTTAAAACTTCATTTTTAATTTAAAAGGATCTAGG
TGAAGATCCTTTTTGATAATCTCATGACCAAAATCCCTTAACGTGAGTTTTCGTTCCACTGAGCGTCAGA
CCCCGTAGAAAAGATCAAAGGATCTTCTTGAGATCCTTTTTTTCTGCGCGTAATCTGCTGCTTGCAAACA
AAAAAACCACCGCTACCAGCGGTGGTTTGTTTGCCGGATCAAGAGCTACCAACTCTTTTTCCGAAGGTAA
CTGGCTTCAGCAGAGCGCAGATACCAAATACTGTTCTTCTAGTGTAGCCGTAGTTAGGCCACCACTTCAA
GAACTCTGTAGCACCGCCTACATACCTCGCTCTGCTAATCCTGTTACCAGTGGCTGCTGCCAGTGGCGAT
AAGTCGTGTCTTACCGGGTTGGACTCAAGACGATAGTTACCGGATAAGGCGCAGCGGTCGGGCTGAACGG
GGGGTTCGTGCACACAGCCCAGCTTGGAGCGAACGACCTACACCGAACTGAGATACCTACAGCGTGAGCT
ATGAGAAAGCGCCACGCTTCCCGAAGAGAGAAAGGCGGACAGGTATCCGGTAAGCGGCAGGGTCGGAACA
GGAGAGCGCACGAGGGAGCTTCCAGGGGGAAACGCCTGGTATCTTTATAGTCCTGTCGGGTTTCGCCACC
TCTGACTTGAGCGTCGATTTTTGTGATGCTCGTCAGGGGGGCGGAGCCTATGGAAAAACGCCAGCAACGC
GGCCTTTTTACGGTTCCTGGCCTTTTGCTGGCCTTTTGCTCACATGTTCTTTCCTGCGTTATCCCCTGAT
TCTGTGGATAACCGTATTACCGCCTTTGAGTGAGCTGATACCGCTCGCCGCAGCCGAACGACCGAGCGCA
GCGAGTCAGTGAGCGAGGAAGCGGAAGAGCGCCCAATACGCAAACCGCCTCTCCCCGCGCGTTGGCCGAT
TCATTAATGCAGCTGGCACGACAGGTTTCCCGACTGGAAAGCGGGCAGTGAGCGCAACGCAATTAATGTG
AGTTAGCTCACTCATTAGGCACCCCAGGCTTTACACTTTATGCTTCCGGCTCGTATGTTGTGTGGAATTG
TGAGCGGATAACAATTTCACACAGGAAACAGCTATGACCATGATTACGCCAAGCGCGCAATTAACCCTCA
CTAAAGGGAACAAAAGCTGGAGCTGCAAGCTT
